Addgene plasmid #57245: PS-CFP2-PCNA-19-SV40NLS-4
Purpose: Localization: Membrane Scaffold, Excitation: 400 / 490, Emission: 468 / 511
Depositing lab: Michael Davidson. Depositing organization: Florida State University, Tallahassee.
Backbone
  Vector backbone: PS-CFP2
  Backbone size w/o insert (bp): 4750
  Vector type: Mammalian Expression
  Selectable markers: Neomycin (select with G418)
Growth in bacteria
  Bacterial resistance: Kanamycin, 50 μg/mL
  Growth temperature: 37°C
  Growth strain: DH5alpha
  Copy number: High Copy
Gene/Insert
  Gene/Insert name: PCNA-19 SV40NLS (alt name: NM_002592.2)
  Species: H. sapiens (human)
  Entrez Gene: PCNA (a.k.a. ATLD2)
  Promoter: CMV
  Tag / fusion protein: PS-CFP2
  Cloning method: Unknown
  Sequencing primers: 5′ CMV-F; 3′ SV40pA-R
Terms and licenses: Academic/Nonprofit Terms; Industry Terms
Depositor comments: . Excitation = 400 / 490; Emission = 468 / 511
How to cite: PS-CFP2-PCNA-19-SV40NLS-4 was a gift from Michael Davidson (Addgene plasmid # 57245 ; http://n2t.net/addgene:57245 ; RRID:Addgene_57245)
