[The description below was written by a language model from this plasmid's Addgene catalogue record and pLannotate feature annotations shown in this document.]
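Description:
PS-CFP2-PCNA-19-SV40NLS-4 is a mammalian expression plasmid built on the PS-CFP2 backbone, a C1-style fluorescent-protein fusion vector. It replicates in E. coli at high copy from a ColE1/pUC-type origin and also carries an f1 phage origin. A single NeoR/KanR (aminoglycoside phosphotransferase) gene sits downstream of tandem bacterial (bla-type) and SV40 early promoters and ends in an HSV TK polyadenylation signal. This one cassette provides kanamycin selection in bacteria and G418 selection in transfected mammalian cells. The annotated ble, bGH poly(A) and large T antigen fragments are short matches and appear to be backbone remnants rather than functional parts.

The payload is driven by the CMV immediate early enhancer and promoter and terminated by the SV40 poly(A) signal. In the sequenced 5,586 nt record, the open reading frame begins with three tandem copies of the SV40 large T antigen nuclear localization signal. These are followed by PS-CFP2 and then, after a spacer consistent with the 19-residue linker implied by the name, human PCNA. PS-CFP2 is a photoconvertible protein derived from Aequorea coerulescens; the recorded paired spectra (excitation 400/490, emission 468/511) correspond to its cyan and green states. PCNA is the sliding clamp that acts as a processivity factor for DNA polymerase delta and takes part in the DNA damage response.

The fusion would therefore be expected to accumulate in the nucleus and mark replication or repair sites. Photoconversion would allow a selected pool of the protein to be highlighted and followed over time in live-cell imaging. The catalogue lists the localization as "Membrane Scaffold", which does not fit the NLS-PCNA design shown in the feature table and is probably a mislabelled field.
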