Features (pLannotate 1.2.2; 18 found; start..end, strand, type, name):
      1..304     +  enhancer       CMV enhancer: human cytomegalovirus immediate early enhancer
    305..508     +  promoter       CMV promoter: human cytomegalovirus (CMV) immediate early promoter
    547..567     +  CDS            SV40 NLS: nuclear localization signal of SV40 (simian virus 40) large T antigen
    571..591     +  CDS            SV40 NLS: nuclear localization signal of SV40 (simian virus 40) large T antigen
    595..615     +  CDS            SV40 NLS: nuclear localization signal of SV40 (simian virus 40) large T antigen
    628..1341    +  CDS            PS-CFP2: PS-CFP2 is a photoconvertible blue fluorescent protein, derived from Aequorea coerulescens.
   1399..2181    +  CDS            PCNA: PCNA_HUMAN - Experimental evidence at protein level: Swiss-Prot protein existence level 1. Auxiliary protein of DNA polymerase delta and is involved in the control of eukaryotic DNA replication by increasing the polymerase's processibility during elongation of the leading strand. Induces a robust stimulatory effect on the 3'-5' exonuclease and 3'- phosphodiesterase, but not apurinic-apyrimidinic (AP) endonuclease, APEX2 activities. Has to be loaded onto DNA in order to be able to stimulate APEX2. Plays a key role in DNA damage response (DDR) by being conveniently positioned at the replication
   2207..2291    +  CDS            large T antigen (fragment): large T antigen from SV40 (simian virus 40)
   2314..2435    +  polyA_signal   SV40 poly(A) signal: SV40 polyadenylation signal
   2469..2897    -  rep_origin     f1 ori (sequence partly withheld): f1 bacteriophage origin of replication; arrow indicates direction of (+) strand synthesis
   2924..3028    +  promoter       AmpR promoter: bla
   3030..3387    +  promoter       SV40 promoter: SV40 enhancer and early promoter
   3422..4216    +  CDS            NeoR/KanR: aminoglycoside phosphotransferase from Tn5; aph(3')-II (or nptII); confers resistance to neomycin, kanamycin, and G418 (Geneticin®)
   4237..4389    +  CDS            ble (fragment): BLE_KLEPN - Experimental evidence at protein level: Swiss-Prot protein existence level 1. Binding protein with a strong affinity to the bleomycin family of antibiotics. Binds to CL990; an antimitotic-antibiotic compound. From Klebsiella pneumoniae.
   4448..4495    +  polyA_signal   HSV TK poly(A) signal: herpes simplex virus thymidine kinase polyadenylation signal (Cole and Stacy, 1985)
   4586..4602    -  polyA_signal   bGH poly(A) signal (fragment): bovine growth hormone polyadenylation signal
   4824..5412    +  rep_origin     ori: high-copy-number ColE1/pMB1/pBR322/pUC origin of replication
   5527..5586    +  enhancer       CMV enhancer (fragment): human cytomegalovirus immediate early enhancer
>Addgene plasmid #57245 | PS-CFP2-PCNA-19-SV40NLS-4 | addgene full sequence | sequence record 178439 | Addgene NGS Result
CGTTACATAACTTACGGTAAATGGCCCGCCTGGCTGACCGCCCAACGACCCCCGCCCATTGACGTCAATA
ATGACGTATGTTCCCATAGTAACGCCAATAGGGACTTTCCATTGACGTCAATGGGTGGAGTATTTACGGT
AAACTGCCCACTTGGCAGTACATCAAGTGTATCATATGCCAAGTACGCCCCCTATTGACGTCAATGACGG
TAAATGGCCCGCCTGGCATTATGCCCAGTACATGACCTTATGGGACTTTCCTACTTGGCAGTACATCTAC
GTATTAGTCATCGCTATTACCATGGTGATGCGGTTTTGGCAGTACATCAATGGGCGTGGATAGCGGTTTG
ACTCACGGGGATTTCCAAGTCTCCACCCCATTGACGTCAATGGGAGTTTGTTTTGGCACCAAAATCAACG
GGACTTTCCAAAATGTCGTAACAACTCCGCCCCATTGACGCAAATGGGCGGTAGGCGTGTACGGTGGGAG
GTCTATATAAGCAGAGCTGGTTTAGTGAACCGTCAGATCCGCTAGCCACCATGGATCCAAAAAAGAAGAG
AAAGGTAGATCCAAAAAAGAAGAGAAAGGTAGATCCAAAAAAGAAGAGAAAGGTACCGGTCGCCACCATG
AGCAAGGGCGCCGAGCTGTTCACCGGCATCGTGCCCATCCTGATCGAGCTGAATGGCGATGTGAATGGCC
ACAAGTTCAGCGTGAGCGGCGAGGGCGAGGGCGATGCCACCTACGGCAAGCTGACCCTGAAGTTCATCTG
CACCACCGGCAAGCTGCCTGTGCCCTGGCCCACCCTGGTGGCCACCCTGAGCTACGGCGTGCAGTGCTTC
TCACGCTACCCCGATCACATGAAGCAGCACGACTTCTTCAAGAGCGCCATGCCTGAGGGCTACATCCAGG
AGCGCACCATCTTCTTCGAGGATGACGGCAACTACAAGACGCGCGCCGAGGTGAAGTTCGAGGGCGATAC
CCTGGTGAGTCGCATCGAGCTGACCGGCACTGATTTCAAGGAGGATGGCAACATCCTGGGCAATAAGATG
GAGTACAACTACAACGCCACCAATGTGTACATCGTGGCCGACAAGGCCAGGAATGGCATCAAGGTGAACT
TCAAGGTCCGCCACAACATCAAGGATGGCAGCGTGCAGCTGGCCGACCACTACCAGCAGAATACCCCCAT
CGGCGATGGCCCTGTGCTGCTGCCCGATAACCACTACCTGTCCACCCAGAGCGCCCTGTCCAAGGACCCC
AACGAGAAGCGCGATCACATGATCTACCTCGAGTTCGTGACCGCCGCCGCCATCACCCACGGCATGGATG
AGCTGTACAAGTCCGGAGAAGGGCAAGGGCAAGGGCAAGGGCCGGGCCGCGGCTACGCGTATCGATCCAT
GTTCGAGGCGCGCCTGGTCCAGGGCTCCATCCTCAAGAAGGTGTTGGAGGCACTCAAGGACCTCATCAAC
GAGGCCTGCTGGGATATTAGCTCCAGCGGTGTAAACCTGCAGAGCATGGACTCGTCCCACGTCTCTTTGG
TGCAGCTCACCCTGCGGTCTGAGGGCTTCGACACCTACCGCTGCGACCGCAACCTGGCCATGGGCGTGAA
CCTCACCAGTATGTCCAAAATACTAAAATGCGCCGGCAATGAAGATATCATTACACTAAGGGCCGAAGAT
AACGCGGATACCTTGGCGCTAGTATTTGAAGCACCAAACCAGGAGAAAGTTTCAGACTATGAAATGAAGT
TGATGGATTTAGATGTTGAACAACTTGGAATTCCAGAACAGGAGTACAGCTGTGTAGTAAAGATGCCTTC
TGGTGAATTTGCACGTATATGCCGAGATCTCAGCCATATTGGAGATGCTGTTGTAATTTCCTGTGCAAAA
GACGGAGTGAAATTTTCTGCAAGTGGAGAACTTGGAAATGGAAACATTAAATTGTCACAGACAAGTAATG
TCGATAAAGAGGAGGAAGCTGTTACCATAGAGATGAATGAACCAGTTCAACTAACTTTTGCACTGAGGTA
CCTGAACTTCTTTACAAAAGCCACTCCACTCTCTTCAACGGTGACACTCAGTATGTCTGCAGATGTACCC
CTTGTTGTAGAGTATAAAATTGCGGATATGGGACACTTAAAATACTACTTGGCTCCCAAGATCGAGGATG
AAGAAGGATCTTAGGGATCCACCGGATCTAGATAACTGATCATAATCAGCCATACCACATTTGTAGAGGT
TTTACTTGCTTTAAAAAACCTCCCACACCTCCCCCTGAACCTGAAACATAAAATGAATGCAATTGTTGTT
GTTAACTTGTTTATTGCAGCTTATAATGGTTACAAATAAAGCAATAGCATCACAAATTTCACAAATAAAG
CATTTTTTTCACTGCATTCTAGTTGTGGTTTGTCCAAACTCATCAATGTATCTTAACGCGTAAATTGTAA
GCGTTAATATTTTGTTAAAATTCGCGTTAAATTTTTGTTAAATCAGCTCATTTTTTAACCAATAGGCCGA
AATCGGCAAAATCCCTTATAAATCAAAAGAATAGACCGAGATAGGGT
[37 nt withheld, positions 2568-2604]
AAAGAACGTGGACTCCAACGTCAAAGG
[49 nt withheld, positions 2632-2680]
T
[91 nt withheld, positions 2682-2772]
G
[124 nt withheld, positions 2774-2897]
CAGGTGGCACTTTTCGGGGAAATGTGCGCGGAACCCCTATTTGTTTATTTTTCTAAATACATTCAAATAT
GTATCCGCTCATGAGACAATAACCCTGATAAATGCTTCAATAATATTGAAAAAGGAAGAGTCCTGAGGCG
GAAAGAACCAGCTGTGGAATGTGTGTCAGTTAGGGTGTGGAAAGTCCCCAGGCTCCCCAGCAGGCAGAAG
TATGCAAAGCATGCATCTCAATTAGTCAGCAACCAGGTGTGGAAAGTCCCCAGGCTCCCCAGCAGGCAGA
AGTATGCAAAGCATGCATCTCAATTAGTCAGCAACCATAGTCCCGCCCCTAACTCCGCCCATCCCGCCCC
TAACTCCGCCCAGTTCCGCCCATTCTCCGCCCCATGGCTGACTAATTTTTTTTATTTATGCAGAGGCCGA
GGCCGCCTCGGCCTCTGAGCTATTCCAGAAGTAGTGAGGAGGCTTTTTTGGAGGCCTAGGCTTTTGCAAA
GATCGATCAAGAGACAGGATGAGGATCGTTTCGCATGATTGAACAAGATGGATTGCACGCAGGTTCTCCG
GCCGCTTGGGTGGAGAGGCTATTCGGCTATGACTGGGCACAACAGACAATCGGCTGCTCTGATGCCGCCG
TGTTCCGGCTGTCAGCGCAGGGGCGCCCGGTTCTTTTTGTCAAGACCGACCTGTCCGGTGCCCTGAATGA
ACTGCAAGACGAGGCAGCGCGGCTATCGTGGCTGGCCACGACGGGCGTTCCTTGCGCAGCTGTGCTCGAC
GTTGTCACTGAAGCGGGAAGGGACTGGCTGCTATTGGGCGAAGTGCCGGGGCAGGATCTCCTGTCATCTC
ACCTTGCTCCTGCCGAGAAAGTATCCATCATGGCTGATGCAATGCGGCGGCTGCATACGCTTGATCCGGC
TACCTGCCCATTCGACCACCAAGCGAAACATCGCATCGAGCGAGCACGTACTCGGATGGAAGCCGGTCTT
GTCGATCAGGATGATCTGGACGAAGAGCATCAGGGGCTCGCGCCAGCCGAACTGTTCGCCAGGCTCAAGG
CGAGCATGCCCGACGGCGAGGATCTCGTCGTGACCCATGGCGATGCCTGCTTGCCGAATATCATGGTGGA
AAATGGCCGCTTTTCTGGATTCATCGACTGTGGCCGGCTGGGTGTGGCGGACCGCTATCAGGACATAGCG
TTGGCTACCCGTGATATTGCTGAAGAGCTTGGCGGCGAATGGGCTGACCGCTTCCTCGTGCTTTACGGTA
TCGCCGCTCCCGATTCGCAGCGCATCGCCTTCTATCGCCTTCTTGACGAGTTCTTCTGAGCGGGACTCTG
GGGTTCGAAATGACCGACCAAGCGACGCCCAACCTGCCATCACGAGATTTCGATTCCACCGCCGCCTTCT
ATGAAAGGTTGGGCTTCGGAATCGTTTTCCGGGACGCCGGCTGGATGATCCTCCAGCGCGGGGATCTCAT
GCTGGAGTTCTTCGCCCACCCTAGGGGGAGGCTAACTGAAACACGGAAGGAGACAATACCGGAAGGAACC
CGCGCTATGACGGCAATAAAAAGACAGAATAAAACGCACGGTGTTGGGTCGTTTGTTCATAAACGCGGGG
TTCGGTCCCAGGGCTGGCACTCTGTCGATACCCCACCGAGACCCCATTGGGGCCAATACGCCCGCGTTTC
TTCCTTTTCCCCACCCCACCCCCCAAGTTCGGGTGAAGGCCCAGGGCTCGCAGCCAACGTCGGGGCGGCA
GGCCCTGCCATAGCCTCAGGTTACTCATATATACTTTAGATTGATTTAAAACTTCATTTTTAATTTAAAA
GGATCTAGGTGAAGATCCTTTTTGATAATCTCATGACCAAAATCCCTTAACGTGAGTTTTCGTTCCACTG
AGCGTCAGACCCCGTAGAAAAGATCAAAGGATCTTCTTGAGATCCTTTTTTTCTGCGCGTAATCTGCTGC
TTGCAAACAAAAAAACCACCGCTACCAGCGGTGGTTTGTTTGCCGGATCAAGAGCTACCAACTCTTTTTC
CGAAGGTAACTGGCTTCAGCAGAGCGCAGATACCAAATACTGTTCTTCTAGTGTAGCCGTAGTTAGGCCA
CCACTTCAAGAACTCTGTAGCACCGCCTACATACCTCGCTCTGCTAATCCTGTTACCAGTGGCTGCTGCC
AGTGGCGATAAGTCGTGTCTTACCGGGTTGGACTCAAGACGATAGTTACCGGATAAGGCGCAGCGGTCGG
GCTGAACGGGGGGTTCGTGCACACAGCCCAGCTTGGAGCGAACGACCTACACCGAACTGAGATACCTACA
GCGTGAGCTATGAGAAAGCGCCACGCTTCCCGAAGGGAGAAAGGCGGACAGGTATCCGGTAAGCGGCAGG
GTCGGAACAGGAGAGCGCACGAGGGAGCTTCCAGGGGGAAACGCCTGGTATCTTTATAGTCCTGTCGGGT
TTCGCCACCTCTGACTTGAGCGTCGATTTTTGTGATGCTCGTCAGGGGGGCGGAGCCTATGGAAAAACGC
CAGCAACGCGGCCTTTTTACGGTTCCTGGCCTTTTGCTGGCCTTTTGCTCACATGTTCTTTCCTGCGTTA
TCCCCTGATTCTGTGGATAACCGTATTACCGCCATGCATTAGTTATTAATAGTAATCAATTACGGGGTCA
TTAGTTCATAGCCCATATATGGAGTTCCG
