>Addgene plasmid #57245 | PS-CFP2-PCNA-19-SV40NLS-4 | depositor partial sequence | sequence record 88382 | insert sequence
GACCGTCAGATCCGCTAGCCACCATGGATCCAAAAAAGAAGAGAAAGGTAGATCCAAAAAAGAAGAGAAA
GGTAGATCCAAAAAAGAAGAGAAAGGTACCGGTCGCCACCATGAGCAAGGGCGCCGAGCTGTTCACCGGC
ATCGTGCCCATCCTGATCGAGCTGAATGGCGATGTGAATGGCCACAAGTTCAGCGTGAGCGGCGAGGGCG
AGGGCGATGCCACCTACGGCAAGCTGACCCTGAAGTTCATCTGCACCACCGGCAAGCTGCCTGTGCCCTG
GCCCACCCTGGTGGCCACCCTGAGCTACGGCGTGCAGTGCTTCTCACGCTACCCCGATCACATGAAGCAG
CACGACTTCTTCAAGAGCGCCATGCCTGAGGGCTACATCCAGGAGCGCACCATCTTCTTCGAGGATGACG
GCAACTACAAGACGCGCGCCGAGGTGAAGTTCGAGGGCGATACCCTGGTGAGTCGCATCGAGCTGACCGG
CACTGATTTCAAGGAGGATGGCAACATCCTGGGCAATAAGATGGAGTACAACTACAACGCCACCAATGTG
TACATCGTGGCCGACAAGGCCAGGAATGGCATCAAGGTGAACTTCAAGGTCCGCCACAACATCAAGGATG
GCAGCGTGCAGCTGGCCGACCACTACCAGCAGAATACCCCCATCGGCGATGGCCCTGTGCTGCTGCCCGA
TAACCACTACCTGTCCACCCAGAGCGCCCTGTCCAAGGACCCCAACGAGAAGCGCGATCACATGATCTAC
CTCGAGTTCGTGACCGCCGCCGCCATCACCCACGGCATGGATGAGCTGTACAAGTCCGGAGAAGGGCAAG
GGCAAGGGCAAGGGCCGGGCCGCGGCTACGCGTATCGATCCATGTTCGAGGCGCGCCTGGTCCAGGGCTC
CATCCTCAAGAAGGTGTTGGAGGCACTCAAGGACCTCATCAACGAGGCCTGCTGGGATATTAGCTCCAGC
GGTGTAAACCTGCAGAGCATGGACTCGTCCCACGTCTCTTTGGTGCAGCTCACCCTGCGGTCTGAGGGCT
TCGACACCTACCGCTGCGACCGCAACCTGGCCATGGGCGTGAACCTCACCAGTATGTCCAAAATACTAAA
ATGCGCCGGCAATGAAGATATCATTACACTAAGGGCCGAAGATAACGCGGATACCTTGGCGCTAGTATTT
GAAGCACCAAACCAGGAGAAAGTTTCAGACTATGAAATGAAGTTGATGGATTTAGATGTTGAACAACTTG
GAATTCCAGAACAGGAGTACAGCTGTGTAGTAAAGATGCCTTCTGGTGAATTTGCACGTATATGCCGAGA
TCTCAGCCATATTGGAGATGCTGTTGTAATTTCCTGTGCAAAAGACGGAGTGAAATTTTCTGCAAGTGGA
GAACTTGGAAATGGAAACATTAAATTGTCACAGACAAGTAATGTCGATAAAGAGGAGGAAGCTGTTACCA
TAGAGATGAATGAACCAGTTCAACTAACTTTTGCACTGAGGTACCTGAACTTCTTTACAAAAGCCACTCC
ACTCTCTTCAACGGTGACACTCAGTATGTCTGCAGATGTACCCCTTGTTGTAGAGTATAAAATTGCGGAT
ATGGGACACTTAAAATACTACTTGGCTCCCAAGATCGAGGATGAAGAAGGATCTTAGGGATCCACCGGAT
CTAGATAACTGATCATAATCAGCCATACCACATT
